>Addgene plasmid #12330 | pLXSN IkB alpha M | addgene full sequence | sequence record 152203 | Addgene NGS Result
GAATTGCTAGCAATTGCTAGCAATTGCTAGCAATTCATACCAGATCACCGAAAACTGTCCTCCAAATGTG
TCCCCCTCACACTCCCAAATTCGCGGGCTTCTGCCTCTTAGACCACTCTACCCTATTCCCCACACTCACC
GGAGCCAAAGCCGCGGCCCTTCCGTTTCTTTGCTTTTGAAAGACCCCACCCGTAGGTGGCAAGCTAGCTT
AAGTAACGCCACTTTGCAAGGCATGGAAAAATACATAACTGAGAATAGAAAAGTTCAGATCAAGGTCAGG
AACAAAGAAACAGCTGAATACCAAACAGGATATCTGTGGTAAGCGGTTCCTGCCCCGGCTCAGGGCCAAG
AACAGATGAGACAGCTGAGTGATGGGCCAAACAGGATATCTGTGGTAAGCAGTTCCTGCCCCGGCTCGGG
GCCAAGAACAGATGGTCCCCAGATGCGGTCCAGCCCTCAGCAGTTTCTAGTGAATCATCAGATGTTTCCA
GGGTGCCCCAAGGACCTGAAAATGACCCTGTACCTTATTTGAACTAACCAATCAGTTCGCTTCTCGCTTC
TGTTCGCGCGCTTCCGCTCTCCGAGCTCAATAAAAGAGCCCACAACCCCTCACTCGGCGCGCCAGTCTTC
CGATAGACTGCGTCGCCCGGGTACCCGTATTCCCAATAAAGCCTCTTGCTGTTTGCATCCGAATCGTGGT
CTCGCTGTTCCTTGGGAGGGTCTCCTCTGAGTGATTGACTACCCACGACGGGGGTCTTTCATTTGGGGGC
TCGTCCGGGATTTGGAGACCCCTGCCCAGGGACCACCGACCCACCACCGGGAGGTAAGCTGGCCAGCAAC
TTATCTGTGTCTGTCCGATTGTCTAGTGTCTATGTTTGATGTTATGCGCCTGCGTCTGTACTAGTTAGCT
AACTAGCTCTGTATCTGGCGGACCCGTGGTGGAACTGACGAGTTCTGAACACCCGGCCGCAACCCTGGGA
GACGTCCCAGGGACTTTGGGGGCCGTTTTTGTGGCCCGACCTGAGGAAGGGAGTCGATGTGGAATCCGAC
CCCGTCAGGATATGTGGTTCTGGTAGGAGACGAGAACCTAAAACAGTTCCCGCCTCCGTCTGAATTTTTG
CTTTCGGTTTGGAACCGAAGCCGCGCGTCTTGTCTGCTGCAGCGCTGCAGCATCGTTCTGTGTTGTCTCT
GTCTGACTGTGTTTCTGTATTTGTCTGAAAATTAGGGCCAGACTGTTACCACTCCCTTAAGTTTGACCTT
AGGTCACTGGAAAGATGTCGAGCGGATCGCTCACAACCAGTCGGTAGATGTCAAGAAGAGACGTTGGGTT
ACCTTCTGCTCTGCAGAATGGCCAACCTTTAACGTCGGATGGCCGCGAGACGGCACCTTTAACCGAGACC
TCATCACCCAGGTTAAGATCAAGGTCTTTTCACCTGGCCCGCATGGACACCCAGACCAGGTCCCCTACAT
CGTGACCTGGGAAGCCTTGGCTTTTGACCCCCCTCCCTGGGTCAAGCCCTTTGTACACCCTAAGCCTCCG
CCTCCTCTTCCTCCATCCGCCCCGTCTCTCCCCCTTGAACCTCCTCGTTCGACCCCGCCTCGATCCTCCC
TTTATCCAGCCCTCACTCCTTCTCTAGGCGCCGGAATTCGTTATCAGGATCCCCCGGGCTGCAGGAATTC
CCAGCAGCAGCAGCAACAACAGTCAGACCTCGCCAGCCAGCCGCCAGCAGCCTGCAGCCTGCACCCGCTC
AGCCCCGCACAGCCATGTTTCAGCCAGCTGGGCACGGCCAGGACTGGGCCATGGAGGGCCCGCGGGATGG
CCTCAAGAAGGAGCGCTTGGTGGACGATCGCCACGACGCAGGTCTAGACGCCATGAAGGACGAGGAGTAC
GAGCAAATGGTGAAGGAGCTGCGGGAGATCCGCCTGCAGCCGCAGGAGGCGCCGCTGGCCGCCGAGCCCT
GGAAGCAGCAGCTCACGGAGGACGGAGACTCGTTCCTGCACTTGGCAATCATCCACGAAGAGAAGCCGCT
GACCATGGAAGTCATTGGTCAGGTGAAGGGAGACCTGGCCTTCCTCAACTTCCAGAACAACCTGCAGCAG
ACTCCACTCCACTTGGCTGTGATCACCAACCAGCCAGGAATTGCTGAGGCACTTCTGAAAGCTGGCTGTG
ATCCTGAGCTCCGAGACTTTCGAGGAAATACCCCTCTACATCTTGCCTGTGAGCAGGGCTGCCTGGCCAG
TGTAGCAGTCTTGACGCAGACCTGCACACCCCAGCATCTCCACTCCGTCCTGCAGGCCACCAACTACAAT
GGCCACACGTGTCTGCACCTAGCCTCTATCCACGGCTACCTGGCCATCGTGGAGCACTTGGTGACTTTGG
GTGCTGATGTCAACGCTCAGGAGCCCTGCAATGGCCGGACAGCCCTCCACCTTGCGGTGGACCTGCAGAA
TCCTGACCTGGTTTCGCTCTTGTTGAAATGTGGGGCTGATGTCAACAGGGTAACCTACCAAGGCTACTCC
CCCTACCAGCTTACCTGGGGCCGCCCAAGTACCCGGATACAGCAGCAGCTGGGCCAGCTGACCTTGGAAA
ATCTCCAGATGCTACCTGAGGCCGAGGATGAGGAGGCCTATGACGCGGAGGCAGAGTTCGCAGAGGATGA
GCTGCCCGATGATGACTGTGTGTTTGGAGGCCAGCGTCTGACATTATAAGTGGAAAGTGGCAAAAAGAAT
GTGGACTTGTATATTTGTACAAATAGAGTTTTATTTTTCTAAAAAAAAAAAAAAAAAGGAATTCGATAAC
TCGAGGATCCGGCTGTGGAATGTGTGTCAGTTAGGGTGTGGAAAGTCCCCAGGCTCCCCAGCAGGCAGAA
GTATGCAAAGCATGCATCTCAATTAGTCAGCAACCAGGTGTGGAAAGTCCCCAGGCTCCCCAGCAGGCAG
AAGTATGCAAAGCATGCATCTCAATTAGTCAGCAACCATAGTCCCGCCCCTAACTCCGCCCATCCCGCCC
CTAACTCCGCCCAGTTCCGCCCATTCTCCGCCCCATGGCTGACTAATTTTTTTTATTTATGCAGAGGCCG
AGGCCGCCTCGGCCTCTGAGCTATTCCAGAAGTAGTGAGGAGGCTTTTTTGGAGGCCTAGGCTTTTGCAA
AAAGCTTGGGCTGCAGGTCGAGGCGGATCTGATCAAGAGACAGGATGAGGATCGTTTCGCATGATTGAAC
AAGATGGATTGCACGCAGGTTCTCCGGCCGCTTGGGTGGAGAGGCTATTCGGCTATGACTGGGCACAACA
GACAATCGGCTGCTCTGATGCCGCCGTGTTCCGGCTGTCAGCGCAGGGGCGCCCGGTTCTTTTTGTCAAG
ACCGACCTGTCCGGTGCCCTGAATGAACTGCAGGACGAGGCAGCGCGGCTATCGTGGCTGGCCACGACGG
GCGTTCCTTGCGCAGCTGTGCTCGACGTTGTCACTGAAGCGGGAAGGGACTGGCTGCTATTGGGCGAAGT
GCCGGGGCAGGATCTCCTGTCATCTCACCTTGCTCCTGCCGAGAAAGTATCCATCATGGCTGATGCAATG
CGGCGGCTGCATACGCTTGATCCGGCTACCTGCCCATTCGACCACCAAGCGAAACATCGCATCGAGCGAG
CACGTACTCGGATGGAAGCCGGTCTTGTCGATCAGGATGATCTGGACGAAGAGCATCAGGGGCTCGCGCC
AGCCGAACTGTTCGCCAGGCTCAAGGCGCGCATGCCCGACGGCGAGGATCTCGTCGTGACCCATGGCGAT
GCCTGCTTGCCGAATATCATGGTGGAAAATGGCCGCTTTTCTGGATTCATCGACTGTGGCCGGCTGGGTG
TGGCGGACCGCTATCAGGACATAGCGTTGGCTACCCGTGATATTGCTGAAGAGCTTGGCGGCGAATGGGC
TGACCGCTTCCTCGTGCTTTACGGTATCGCCGCTCCCGATTCGCAGCGCATCGCCTTCTATCGCCTTCTT
GACGAGTTCTTCTGAGCGGGACTCTGGGGTTCGATAAAATAAAAGATTTTATTTAGTCTCCAGAAAAAGG
GGGGAATGAAAGACCCCACCTGTAGGTTTGGCAAGCTAGCTTAAGTAACGCCATTTTGCAAGGCATGGAA
AAATACATAACTGAGAATAGAGAAGTTCAGATCAAGGTCAGGAACAGATGGAACAGCTGAATATGGGCCA
AACAGGATATCTGTGGTAAGCAGTTCCTGCCCCGGCTCAGGGCCAAGAACAGATGGAACAGCTGAATATG
GGCCAAACAGGATATCTGTGGTAAGCAGTTCCTGCCCCGGCTCAGGGCCAAGAACAGATGGTCCCCAGAT
GCGGTCCAGCCCTCAGCAGTTTCTAGAGAACCATCAGATGTTTCCAGGGTGCCCCAAGGACCTGAAATGA
CCCTGTGCCTTATTTGAACTAACCAATCAGTTCGCTTCTCGCTTCTGTTCGCGCGCTTCTGCTCCCCGAG
CTCAATAAAAGAGCCCACAACCCCTCACTCGGGGCGCCAGTCCTCCGATTGACTGAGTCGCCCGGGTACC
CGTGTATCCAATAAACCCTCTTGCAGTTGCATCCGACTTGTGGTCTCGCTGTTCCTTGGGAGGGTCTCCT
CTGAGTGATTGACTACCCGTCAGCGGGGGTCTTTCATTTGGGGGCTCGTCCGGGATCGGGAGACCCCTGC
CCAGGGACCACCGACCCACCACCGGGAGGTAAGCTGGCTGCCTCGCGCGTTTCGGTGATGACGGTGAAAA
CCTCTGACACATGCAGCTCCCGGAGACGGTCACAGCTTGTCTGTAAGCGGATGCCGGGAGCAGACAAGCC
CGTCAGGGCGCGTCAGCGGGTGTTGGCGGGTGTCGGGGCGCAGCCATGACCCAGTCACGTAGCGATAGCG
GAGTGTATACTGGCTTAACTATGCGGCATCAGAGCAGATTGTACTGAGAGTGCACCATATGCGGTGTGAA
ATACCGCACAGATGCGTAAGGAGAAAATACCGCATCAGGCGCTCTTCCGCTTCCTCGCTCACTGACTCGC
TGCGCTCGGTCGTTCGGCTGCGGCGAGCGGTATCAGCTCACTCAAAGGCGGTAATACGGTTATCCACAGA
ATCAGGGGATAACGCAGGAAAGAACATGTGAGCAAAAGGCCAGCAAAAGGCCAGGAACCGTAAAAAGGCC
GCGTTGCTGGCGTTTTTCCATAGGCTCCGCCCCCCTGACGAGCATCACAAAAATCGACGCTCAAGTCAGA
GGTGGCGAAACCCGACAGGACTATAAAGATACCAGGCGTTTCCCCCTGGAAGCTCCCTCGTGCGCTCTCC
TGTTCCGACCCTGCCGCTTACCGGATACCTGTCCGCCTTTCTCCCTTCGGGAAGCGTGGCGCTTTCTCAT
AGCTCACGCTGTAGGTATCTCAGTTCGGTGTAGGTCGTTCGCTCCAAGCTGGGCTGTGTGCACGAACCCC
CCGTTCAGCCCGACCGCTGCGCCTTATCCGGTAACTATCGTCTTGAGTCCAACCCGGTAAGACACGACTT
ATCGCCACTGGCAGCAGCCACTGGTAACAGGATTAGCAGAGCGAGGTATGTAGGCGGTGCTACAGAGTTC
TTGAAGTGGTGGCCTAACTACGGCTACACTAGAAGGACAGTATTTGGTATCTGCGCTCTGCTGAAGCCAG
TTACCTTCGGAAAAAGAGTTGGTAGCTCTTGATCCGGCAAACAAACCACCGCTGGTAGCGGTGGTTTTTT
TGTTTGCAAGCAGCAGATTACGCGCAGAAAAAAAGGATCTCAAGAAGATCCTTTGATCTTTTCTACGGGG
TCTGACGCTCAGTGGAACGAAAACTCACGTTAAGGGATTTTGGTCATGAGATTATCAAAAAGGATCTTCA
CCTAGATCCTTTTAAATTAAAAATGAAGTTTTAAATCAATCTAAAGTATATATGAGTAAACTTGGTCTGA
CAGTTACCAATGCTTAATCAGTGAGGCACCTATCTCAGCGATCTGTCTATTTCGTTCATCCATAGTTGCC
TGACTCCCCGTCGTGTAGATAACTACGATACGGGAGGGCTTACCATCTGGCCCCAGTGCTGCAATGATAC
CGCGAGACCCACGCTCACCGGCTCCAGATTTATCAGCAATAAACCAGCCAGCCGGAAGGGCCGAGCGCAG
AAGTGGTCCTGCAACTTTATCCGCCTCCATCCAGTCTATTAATTGTTGCCGGGAAGCTAGAGTAAGTAGT
TCGCCAGTTAATAGTTTGCGCAACGTTGTTGCCATTGCTGCAGGCATCGTGGTGTCACGCTCGTCGTTTG
GTATGGCTTCATTCAGCTCCGGTTCCCAACGATCAAGGCGAGTTACATGATCCCCCATGTTGTGCAAAAA
AGCGGTTAGCTCCTTCGGTCCTCCGATCGTTGTCAGAAGTAAGTTGGCCGCAGTGTTATCACTCATGGTT
ATGGCAGCACTGCATAATTCTCTTACTGTCATGCCATCCGTAAGATGCTTTTCTGTGACTGGTGAGTACT
CAACCAAGTCATTCTGAGAATAGTGTATGCGGCGACCGAGTTGCTCTTGCCCGGCGTCAACACGGGATAA
TACCGCGCCACATAGCAGAACTTTAAAAGTGCTCATCATTGGAAAACGTTCTTCGGGGCGAAAACTCTCA
AGGATCTTACCGCTGTTGAGATCCAGTTCGATGTAACCCACTCGTGCACCCAACTGATCTTCAGCATCTT
TTACTTTCACCAGCGTTTCTGGGTGAGCAAAAACAGGAAGGCAAAATGCCGCAAAAAAGGGAATAAGGGC
GACACGGAAATGTTGAATACTCATACTCTTCCTTTTTCAATATTATTGAAGCATTTATCAGGGTTATTGT
CTCATGAGCGGATACATATTTGAATGTATTTAGAAAAATAAACAAATAGGGGTTCCGCGCACATTTCCCC
GAAAAGTGCCACCTGACGTCTAAGAAACCATTATTATCATGACATTAACCTATAAAAATAGGCGTATCAC
GAGGCCCTTTCGTCTTCAA
Features (pLannotate 1.2.2; 17 found; start..end, strand, type, name):
    177..284     +  LTR            3' LTR (ΔU3) (fragment): self-inactivating 3' long terminal repeat (LTR) from Moloney murine leukemia virus
    301..358     +  LTR            LTR (fragment): long terminal repeat from Moloney murine leukemia virus
    372..435     +  LTR            LTR (fragment): long terminal repeat from Moloney murine leukemia virus
    588..763     +  LTR            5' LTR (truncated): truncated long terminal repeat from Moloney murine sarcoma virus
    885..1159    +  misc_feature   MESV Ψ (fragment): packaging signal of murine embryonic stem cell virus
   1226..1642    +  CDS            gag (truncated): truncated Moloney murine leukemia virus (MMLV) gag gene lacking the start codon
   1657..1680    +  misc_feature   MCS (fragment): pBluescript multiple cloning site
   1777..2706    +  CDS            Nfkbia: IKBA_MOUSE - Also known as Ikba. Experimental evidence at protein level: Swiss-Prot protein existence level 1. Inhibits the activity of dimeric NF-kappa-B/REL complexes by trapping REL dimers in the cytoplasm through masking of their nuclear localization signals. On cellular stimulation by immune and proinflammatory responses, becomes phosphorylated promoting ubiquitination and degradation, enabling the dimeric RELA to translocate to the nucleus and activate transcription. From Mus musculus (Mouse).
   2774..2790    +  promoter       ARG4 promoter (fragment): S. cerevisiae ARG4
   2822..3151    +  promoter       SV40 promoter: SV40 enhancer and early promoter
   3211..4002    +  CDS            neo: KKA2_KLEPN - Also known as kan, nptII. Experimental evidence at protein level: Swiss-Prot protein existence level 1. Resistance to kanamycin, neomycin, paromomycin, ribostamycin, butirosin and gentamicin B. From Klebsiella pneumoniae.
   4065..4658    +  LTR            LTR: long terminal repeat from Moloney murine leukemia virus
   4727..4767    +  CDS            rop (fragment): Rop protein, which maintains plasmids at low copy number; rop
   4869..5009    +  misc_feature   bom: basis of mobility region from pBR322
   5195..5783    -  rep_origin     ori: high-copy-number ColE1/pMB1/pBR322/pUC origin of replication
   5954..6814    -  CDS            AmpR: β-lactamase; bla; confers resistance to ampicillin, carbenicillin, and related antibiotics
   6815..6919    -  promoter       AmpR promoter: bla
