[The description below was written by a language model from this plasmid's Addgene catalogue record and pLannotate feature annotations shown in this document.]
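Description:
pLXSN IkB alpha M is a Moloney murine leukemia/sarcoma virus-based retroviral expression vector built on the pLXSN backbone. It is designed to deliver a dominant-negative form of mouse IκBα (Nfkbia) into mammalian cells. In bacteria the roughly 7 kb plasmid is maintained at high copy through a ColE1/pMB1-type origin and selected with ampicillin via the β-lactamase gene. A pBR322 bom region and a small rop fragment are remnants of the parental backbone.

The retroviral unit follows the L-X-S-N layout. A 5' LTR of MoMuSV/MoMLV origin drives the genomic transcript and is followed by the Ψ packaging signal, which extends into a truncated gag sequence lacking its start codon and improves encapsidation. Next comes the IκBα M cDNA, then an internal SV40 enhancer/early promoter driving the neomycin phosphotransferase gene, and finally a full 3' MoMLV LTR. The insert is therefore expressed from the LTR, while transduced cells can be selected with G418. The plasmid carries no functional gag, pol or env, so virus must be produced in a packaging cell line that supplies these in trans. The insert was moved as a blunt EcoRV fragment from a pCMX intermediate into the HpaI site of pLXSN, which destroyed the cloning sites. A short annotated yeast ARG4 promoter fragment is most likely a spurious match.

The IκBα M cDNA combines the N-terminal serine 32/36 phosphorylation-site mutations, which block signal-induced phosphorylation and degradation, with mutations in the C-terminal PEST phosphorylation sites implicated in constitutive turnover. The resulting protein should resist degradation and hold NF-κB dimers in the cytoplasm. The construct is used to block NF-κB activation stably, and the associated study used it to examine NF-κB's role in suppressing TNF-α-induced apoptosis.
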