Addgene plasmid #12330: pLXSN IkB alpha M
Depositing lab: Inder Verma. Depositing organization: Salk Institute for Biological Studies. Publication: Suppression of TNF-alpha-induced apoptosis by NF-kappaB. Van Antwerp DJ, Martin SJ, Kafri T, Green DR, Verma IM. Science. 1996 Nov 1. 274(5288):787-9. 10.1126/science.274.5288.787 PubMed 8864120.
Backbone
  Vector backbone: pLXSN
  Backbone manufacturer: Clontech
  Backbone size w/o insert (bp): 5900
  Vector type: Mammalian Expression, Retroviral
  Selectable markers: Neomycin (select with G418)
Growth in bacteria
  Bacterial resistance: Ampicillin, 100 μg/mL
  Growth temperature: 37°C
  Growth strain: DH5alpha
  Copy number: High Copy
Gene/Insert
  Gene/Insert name: IkB alpha M (alt names: IkBaM; I kappa B alpha mutant)
  Species: M. musculus (mouse)
  Mutation: Dominant-negative mutant. Many signal transduction pathways resulting in NF-B activation culminate in a serine phosphorylation of IkB on residues 32 and 36. Phosphorylation of the COOH-terminal PEST sequence has been implicated in constitutive turnover of IkB. We combined the NH2- and COOH-terminal phosphorylation mutants into a single cDNA for this plasmid.
  Entrez Gene: Nfkbia (a.k.a. Nfkbi)
  Cloning method: Restriction Enzyme; 5′ cloning site EcoRV (destroyed during cloning); 3′ cloning site EcoRV (destroyed during cloning)
  Sequencing primers: 5′ pBABE 5'
Terms and licenses: Academic/Nonprofit Terms; Industry Terms: Not Available to Industry
Depositor comments: pCMX-IkB alpha M was generated by digestion of plasmids pCMX-IkBS32/36A and pCMX-IkBMutF with Eco NI and Bst EII and ligation of the small S32/36A fragment to the large vector/IkBMutF fragment. pLXSN-IkB alpha M was constructed by blunt insertion of the Eco RV fragment from pCMX-IkBM into the Hpa I site of pLXSN.
How to cite: pLXSN IkB alpha M was a gift from Inder Verma (Addgene plasmid # 12330 ; http://n2t.net/addgene:12330 ; RRID:Addgene_12330)
