>Addgene plasmid #12330 | pLXSN IkB alpha M | addgene partial sequence | sequence record 18918 | 12330 with pBABE 5'
GAATTCCCAGCAGCAGCAGCAACAACAGTCAGACCTCGCCAGCCAGCCGCCAGCAGCCTGCAGCCTGCAC
CCGCTCAGCCCCGCACAGCCATGTTTCAGCCAGCTGGGCACGGCCAGGACTGGGCCATGGAGGGCCCGCG
GGATGGCCTCAAGAAGGAGCGCTTGGTGGACGATCGCCACGACGCAGGTCTAGACGCCATGAAGGACGAG
GAGTACGAGCAAATGGTGAAGGAGCTGCGGGAGATCCGCCTGCAGCCGCAGGAGGCGCCGCTGGCCGCCG
AGCCCTGGAAGCAGCAGCTCACGGAGGACGGAGACTCGTTCCTGCACTTGGCAATCATCCACGAAGAGAA
GCCGCTGACCATGGAAGTCATTGGTCAGGTGAAGGGAGACCTGGCCTTCCTCAACTTCCAGAACAACCTG
CAGCAGACTCCACTCCACTTGGCTGTGATCACCAACCAGCCAGGAATTGCTGAGGCACTTCTGAAAGCTG
GCTGTGATCCTGAGCTCCGAGACTTTCGAGGAAATACCCCTCTACATCTTGCCTGTGAGCAGGGCTGCCT
GGCCAGTGTAGCAGTCTTGACGCAGACCTGCACACCCCAGCATCTCCACTCCGTCCTGCAGGCCACCAAC
TACAATGGCCACACGTGTCTGCACCTAGCCTCTATCCACGGCTACCTGGCCATCGTGGAGCACTTGGTGA
CTTTGGG
